>Addgene plasmid #114320 | pCWX-R4DESTR2-PGK-BSD | depositor full sequence | sequence record 215811 | Full Sequence
GTCGACATTGATTATTGACTAGTTATTAATAGTAATCAATTACGGGGTCATTAGTTCATAGCCCATATAT
GGAGTTCCGCGTTACATAACTTACGGTAAATGGCCCGCCTGGCTGACCGCCCAACGACCCCCGCCCATTG
ACGTCAATAATGACGTATGTTCCCATAGTAACGCCAATAGGGACTTTCCATTGACGTCAATGGGTGGACT
ATTTACGGTAAACTGCCCACTTGGCAGTACATCAAGTGTATCATATGCCAAGTACGCCCCCTATTGACGT
CAATGACGGTAAATGGCCCGCCTGGCATTATGCCCAGTACATGACCTTATGGGACTTTCCTACTTGGCAG
TACATCTACGTATTAGTCATCGCTATTACCATGGGAGGCGTGGCCTGGGCGGGACTGGGGAGTGGCGAGC
CCTCAGATCCTGCATATAAGCAGCTGCTTTTTGCCTGTACTGGGTCTCTCTGGTTAGACCAGATCTGAGC
CTGGGAGCTCTCTGGCTAACTAGGGAACCCACTGCTTAAGCCTCAATAAAGCTTGCCTTGAGTGCTTCAA
GTAGTGTGTGCCCGTCTGTTGTGTGACTCTGGTAACTAGAGATCCCTCAGACCCTTTTAGTCAGTGTGGA
AAATCTCTAGCAGTGGCGCCCGAACAGGGACTTGAAAGCGAAAGGGAAACCAGAGGAGCTCTCTCGACGC
AGGACTCGGCTTGCTGAAGCGCGCACGGCAAGAGGCGAGGGGCGGCGACTGGTGAGTACGCCAAAAATTT
TGACTAGCGGAGGCTAGAAGGAGAGAGATGGGTGCGAGAGCGTCAGTATTAAGCGGGGGAGAATTAGATC
GCGATGGGAAAAAATTCGGTTAAGGCCAGGGGGAAAGAAAAAATATAAATTAAAACATATAGTATGGGCA
AGCAGGGAGCTAGAACGATTCGCAGTTAATCCTGGCCTGTTAGAAACATCAGAAGGCTGTAGACAAATAC
TGGGACAGCTACAACCATCCCTTCAGACAGGATCAGAAGAACTTAGATCATTATATAATACAGTAGCAAC
CCTCTATTGTGTGCATCAAAGGATAGAGATAAAAGACACCAAGGAAGCTTTAGACAAGATAGAGGAAGAG
CAAAACAAAAGTAAGAAAAAAGCACAGCAAGCAGCAGGATCTTCAGACCTGGAAATTCCCTACAATCCCC
AAAGTCAAGGAGTAGTAGAATCTATGAATAAAGAATTAAAGAAAATTATAGGACAGGTAAGAGATCAGGC
TGAACATCTTAAGACAGCAGTACAAATGGCAGTATTCATCCACAATTTTAAAAGAAAAGGGGGGATTGGG
GGGTACAGTGCAGGGGAAAGAATAGTAGACATAATAGCAACAGACATACAAACTAAAGAATTACAAAAAC
AAATTACAAAAATTCAAAATTTTCGGGTTTATTACAGGGACAGCAGAAATCCACTTTGGAAAGGACCAGC
AAAGCTCCTCTGGAAAGGTGAAGGGGCAGTAGTAATACAAGATAATAGTGACATAAAAGTAGTGCCAAGA
AGAAAAGCAAAGATCATTAGGGATTATGGAAAACAGATGGCAGGTGATGATTGTGTGGCAAGTAGACAGG
ATGAGGATTAGAACATGGAAAAGTTTAGTAAAACACCATAAGGAGGAGATATGAGGGACAATTGGAGAAG
TGAATTATATAAATATAAAGTAGTAAAAATTGAACCATTAGGAGTAGCACCCACCAAGGCAAAGAGAAGA
GTGGTGCAGAGAGAAAAAAGAGCAGTGGGAATAGGAGCTTTGTTCCTTGGGTTCTTGGGAGCAGCAGGAA
GCACTATGGGCGCAGCGTCAATGACGCTGACGGTACAGGCCAGACAATTATTGTCTGGTATAGTGCAGCA
GCAGAACAATTTGCTGAGGGCTATTGAGGCGCAACAGCATCTGTTGCAACTCACAGTCTGGGGCATCAAG
CAGCTCCAGGCAAGAATCCTGGCTGTGGAAAGATACCTAAAGGATCAACAGCTCCTGGGGATTTGGGGTT
GCTCTGGAAAACTCATTTGCACCACTGCTGTGCCTTGGAATGCTAGTTGGAGTAATAAATCTCTGGAACA
GATTTGGAATCACACGACCTGGATGGAGTGGGACAGAGAAATTAACAATTACACAAGCTTAATACACTCC
TTAATTGAAGAATCGCAAAACCAGCAAGAAAAGAATGAACAAGAATTATTGGAATTAGATAAATGGGCAA
GTTTGTGGAATTGGTTTAACATAACAAATTGGCTGTGGTATATAAAATTATTCATAATGATAGTAGGAGG
CTTGGTAGGTTTAAGAATAGTTTTTGCTGTACTTTCTATAGTGAATAGAGTTAGGCAGGGATATTCACCA
TTATCGTTTCAGACCCACCTCCCAACCCCGAGGGGACCCGACAGGCCCGAAGGAATAGAAGAAGAAGGTG
GAGAGAGAGACAGAGACAGATCCATTCGATTAGTGAACGGATCTCGACGGTATCGCTAGTGATTATCGGA
TCAACTTTGTATAGAAAAGTTGAACGAGAAACGTAAAATGATATAAATATCAATATATTAAATTAGATTT
TGCATAAAAAACAGACTACATAATACTGTAAAACACAACATATCCAGTCACTATGGCGGCCGCATTAGGC
ACCCCAGGCTTTACACTTTATGCTTCCGGCTCGTATAATGTGTGGATTTTGAGTTAGGATCCGTCGAGAT
TTTCAGGAGCTAAGGAAGCTAAAATGGAGAAAAAAATCACTGGATATACCACCGTTGATATATCCCAATG
GCATCGTAAAGAACATTTTGAGGCATTTCAGTCAGTTGCTCAATGTACCTATAACCAGACCGTTCAGCTG
GATATTACGGCCTTTTTAAAGACCGTAAAGAAAAATAAGCACAAGTTTTATCCGGCCTTTATTCACATTC
TTGCCCGCCTGATGAATGCTCATCCGGAACTCCGTATGGCAATGAAAGACGGTGAGCTGGTGATATGGGA
TAGTGTTCACCCTTGTTACACCGTTTTCCATGAGCAAACTGAAACGTTTTCATCGCTCTGGAGTGAATAC
CACGACGATTTCCGGCAGTTTCTACACATATATTCGCAAGATGTGGCGTGTTACGGTGAAAACCTGGCCT
ATTTCCCTAAAGGGTTTATTGAGAATATGTTTTTCGTCTCAGCCAATCCCTGGGTGAGTTTCACCAGTTT
TGATTTAAACGTGGCCAATATGGACAACTTCTTCGCCCCCGTTTTCACCATGGGCAAATATTATACGCAA
GGCGACAAGGTGCTGATGCCGCTGGCGATTCAGGTTCATCATGCCGTTTGTGATGGCTTCCATGTCGGCA
GAATGCTTAATGAATTACAACAGTACTGCGATGAGTGGCAGGGCGGGGCGTAAACGCGTGGATCCGGCTT
ACTAAAAGCCAGATAACAGTATGCGTATTTGCGCGCTGATTTTTGCGGTATAAGAATATATACTGATATG
TATACCCGAAGTATGTCAAAAAGAGGTATGCTATGAAGCAGCGTATTACAGTGACAGTTGACAGCGACAG
CTATCAGTTGCTCAAGGCATATATGATGTCAATATCTCCGGTCTGGTAAGCACAACCATGCAGAATGAAG
CCCGTCGTCTGCGTGCCGAACGCTGGAAAGCGGAAAATCAGGAAGGGATGGCTGAGGTCGCCCGGTTTAT
TGAAATGAACGGCTCTTTTGCTGACGAGAACAGGGGCTGGTGAAATGCAGTTTAAGGTTTACACCTATAA
AAGAGAGAGCCGTTATCGTCTGTTTGTGGATGTACAGAGTGATATTATTGACACGCCCGGGCGACGGATG
GTGATCCCCCTGGCCAGTGCACGTCTGCTGTCAGATAAAGTCTCCCGTGAACTTTACCCGGTGGTGCATA
TCGGGGATGAAAGCTGGCGCATGATGACCACCGATATGGCCAGTGTGCCGGTCTCCGTTATCGGGGAAGA
AGTGGCTGATCTCAGCCACCGCGAAAATGACATCAAAAACGCCATTAACCTGATGTTCTGGGGAATATAA
ATGTCAGGCTCCCTTATACACAGCCAGTCTGCAGGTCGAGCAGATCTGCTCGACCATAGTGACTGGATAT
GTTGTGTTTTACAGTATTATGTAGTCTGTTTTTTATGCAAAATCTAATTTAATATATTGATATTTATATC
ATTTTACGTTTCTCGTTCAGCTTTCTTGTACAAAGTGGTGATAATCGAATTCCCACGGGGTTGGGGTTGC
GCCTTTTCCAAGGCAGCCCTGGGTTTGCGCAGGGACGCGGCTGCTCTGGGCGTGGTTCCGGGAAACGCAG
CGGCGCCGACCCTGGGTCTCGCACATTCTTCACGTCCGTTCGCAGCGTCACCCGGATCTTCGCCGCTACC
CTTGTGGGCCCCCCGGCGACGCTTCCTGCTCCGCCCCTAAGTCGGGAAGGTTCCTTGCGGTTCGCGGCGT
GCCGGACGTGACAAACGGAAGCCGCACGTCTCACTAGTACCCTCGCAGACGGACAGCGCCAGGGAGCAAT
GGCAGCGCGCCGACCGCGATGGGCTGTGGCCAATAGCGGCTGCTCAGCAGGGCGCGCCGAGAGCAGCGGC
CGGGAAGGGGCGGTGCGGGAGGCGGGGTGTGGGGCGGTAGTGTGGGCCCTGTTCCTGCCCGCGCGGTGTT
CCGCATTCTGCAAGCCTCCGGAGCGCACGTCGGCAGTCGGCTCCCTCGTTGACCGAATCACCGACCTCTC
TCCCCAGGGGGATCCACCGGTGCCACCATGGCCAAGCCTTTGTCTCAAGAAGAATCCACCCTCATTGAAA
GAGCAACGGCTACAATCAACAGCATCCCCATCTCTGAAGACTACAGCGTCGCCAGCGCAGCTCTCTCTAG
CGACGGCCGCATCTTCACTGGTGTCAATGTATATCATTTTACTGGGGGACCTTGTGCAGAACTCGTGGTG
CTGGGCACTGCTGCTGCTGCGGCAGCTGGCAACCTGACTTGTATCGTCGCGATCGGAAATGAGAACAGGG
GCATCTTGAGCCCCTGCGGACGGTGCCGACAGGTGCTTCTCGATCTGCATCCTGGGATCAAAGCCATAGT
GAAGGACAGTGATGGACAGCCGACGGCAGTTGGGATTCGTGAATTGCTGCCCTCTGGTTATGTGTGGGAG
GGCTAAGATATCAAGCTTATCGATAATCAACCTCTGGATTACAAAATTTGTGAAAGATTGACTGGTATTC
TTAACTATGTTGCTCCTTTTACGCTATGTGGATACGCTGCTTTAATGCCTTTGTATCATGCTATTGCTTC
CCGTATGGCTTTCATTTTCTCCTCCTTGTATAAATCCTGGTTGCTGTCTCTTTATGAGGAGTTGTGGCCC
GTTGTCAGGCAACGTGGCGTGGTGTGCACTGTGTTTGCTGACGCAACCCCCACTGGTTGGGGCATTGCCA
CCACCTGTCAGCTCCTTTCCGGGACTTTCGCTTTCCCCCTCCCTATTGCCACGGCGGAACTCATCGCCGC
CTGCCTTGCCCGCTGCTGGACAGGGGCTCGGCTGTTGGGCACTGACAATTCCGTGGTGTTGTCGGGGAAA
TCATCGTCCTTTCCTTGGCTGCTCGCCTGTGTTGCCACCTGGATTCTGCGCGGGACGTCCTTCTGCTACG
TCCCTTCGGCCCTCAATCCAGCGGACCTTCCTTCCCGCGGCCTGCTGCCGGCTCTGCGGCCTCTTCCGCG
TCTTCGCCTTCGCCCTCAGACGAGTCGGATCTCCCTTTGGGCCGCCTCCCCGCATCGATACCGTCGACCT
CGAGGTTCGCTTTAAGACCAATGACTTACAAGGCAGCTGTAGATCTTAGCCACTTTTTAAAAGAAAAGGG
GGGACTGGAAGGGCTAATTCACTCCCAACGAAGACAAGATGGGATCAATTCACCATGGGAATAACTTCGT
ATAGCATACATTATACGAAGTTATGCTGCTTTTTGCTTGTACTGGGTCTCTCTGGTTAGACCAGATCTGA
GCCTGGGAGCTCTCTGGCTAACTAGGGAACCCACTGCTTAAGCCTCAATAAAGCTTGCCTTGAGTGCTTC
AAGTAGTGTGTGCCCGTCTGTTGTGTGACTCTGGTAACTAGAGATCCCTCAGACCCTTTTAGTCAGTGTG
GAAAATCTCTAGCAGCATCTAGTTGAATCGCCAGTGTGTCGAGCTAGCAGATCTTTTTCCCTCTGCCAAA
AATTATGGGGACATCATGAAGCCCCTTGAGCATCTGACTTCTGGCTAATAAAGGAAATTTATTTTCATTG
CAATAGTGTGTTGGAATTTTTTGTGTCTCTCACTCGGAAGGACATATGGGAGGGCAAATCATTTAAAACA
TCAGAATGAGTATTTGGTTTAGAGTTTGGCAACATATGCCATATGCTGGCTGCCATGAACAAAGGTGGCT
ATAAAGAGGTCATCAGTATATGAAACAGCCCCCTGCTGTCCATTCCTTATTCCATAGAAAAGCCTTGACT
TGAGGTTAGATTTTTTTTATATTTTGTTTTGTGTTATTTTTTTCTTTAACATCCCTAAAATTTTCCTTAC
ATGTTTTACTAGCCAGATTTTTCCTCCTCTCCTGACTACTCCCAGTCATAGCTGTCCCTCTTCTCTTATG
AAGATCCCTCGACCTGCAGCCCAAGCTTGGCGTAATCATGGTCATAGCTGTTTCCTGTGTGAAATTGTTA
TCCGCTCACAATTCCACACAACATACGAGCCGGAAGCATAAAGTGTAAAGCCTGGGGTGCCTAATGAGTG
AGCTAACTCACATTAATTGCGTTGCGCTCACTGCCCGCTTTCCAGTCGGGAAACCTGTCGTGCCAGCGGA
TCCGCATCTCAATTAGTCAGCAACCATAGTCCCGCCCCTAACTCCGCCCATCCCGCCCCTAACTCCGCCC
AGTTCCGCCCATTCTCCGCCCCATGGCTGACTAATTTTTTTTATTTATGCAGAGGCCGAGGCCGCCTCGG
CCTCTGAGCTATTCCAGAAGTAGTGAGGAGGCTTTTTTGGAGGCCTAGGCTTTTGCAAAAAGCTAACTTG
TTTATTGCAGCTTATAATGGTTACAAATAAAGCAATAGCATCACAAATTTCACAAATAAAGCATTTTTTT
CACTGCATTCTAGTTGTGGTTTGTCCAAACTCATCAATGTATCTTATCATGTCTGGATCCGCTGCATTAA
TGAATCGGCCAACGCGCGGGGAGAGGCGGTTTGCGTATTGGGCGCTCTTCCGCTTCCTCGCTCACTGACT
CGCTGCGCTCGGTCGTTCGGCTGCGGCGAGCGGTATCAGCTCACTCAAAGGCGGTAATACGGTTATCCAC
AGAATCAGGGGATAACGCAGGAAAGAACATGTGAGCAAAAGGCCAGCAAAAGGCCAGGAACCGTAAAAAG
GCCGCGTTGCTGGCGTTTTTCCATAGGCTCCGCCCCCCTGACGAGCATCACAAAAATCGACGCTCAAGTC
AGAGGTGGCGAAACCCGACAGGACTATAAAGATACCAGGCGTTTCCCCCTGGAAGCTCCCTCGTGCGCTC
TCCTGTTCCGACCCTGCCGCTTACCGGATACCTGTCCGCCTTTCTCCCTTCGGGAAGCGTGGCGCTTTCT
CAATGCTCACGCTGTAGGTATCTCAGTTCGGTGTAGGTCGTTCGCTCCAAGCTGGGCTGTGTGCACGAAC
CCCCCGTTCAGCCCGACCGCTGCGCCTTATCCGGTAACTATCGTCTTGAGTCCAACCCGGTAAGACACGA
CTTATCGCCACTGGCAGCAGCCACTGGTAACAGGATTAGCAGAGCGAGGTATGTAGGCGGTGCTACAGAG
TTCTTGAAGTGGTGGCCTAACTACGGCTACACTAGAAGGACAGTATTTGGTATCTGCGCTCTGCTGAAGC
CAGTTACCTTCGGAAAAAGAGTTGGTAGCTCTTGATCCGGCAAACAAACCACCGCTGGTAGCGGTGGTTT
TTTTGTTTGCAAGCAGCAGATTACGCGCAGAAAAAAAGGATCTCAAGAAGATCCTTTGATCTTTTCTACG
GGGTCTGACGCTCAGTGGAACGAAAACTCACGTTAAGGGATTTTGGTCATGAGATTATCAAAAAGGATCT
TCACCTAGATCCTTTTAAATTAAAAATGAAGTTTTAAATCAATCTAAAGTATATATGAGTAAACTTGGTC
TGACAGTTACCAATGCTTAATCAGTGAGGCACCTATCTCAGCGATCTGTCTATTTCGTTCATCCATAGTT
GCCTGACTCCCCGTCGTGTAGATAACTACGATACGGGAGGGCTTACCATCTGGCCCCAGTGCTGCAATGA
TACCGCGAGACCCACGCTCACCGGCTCCAGATTTATCAGCAATAAACCAGCCAGCCGGAAGGGCCGAGCG
CAGAAGTGGTCCTGCAACTTTATCCGCCTCCATCCAGTCTATTAATTGTTGCCGGGAAGCTAGAGTAAGT
AGTTCGCCAGTTAATAGTTTGCGCAACGTTGTTGCCATTGCTACAGGCATCGTGGTGTCACGCTCGTCGT
TTGGTATGGCTTCATTCAGCTCCGGTTCCCAACGATCAAGGCGAGTTACATGATCCCCCATGTTGTGCAA
AAAAGCGGTTAGCTCCTTCGGTCCTCCGATCGTTGTCAGAAGTAAGTTGGCCGCAGTGTTATCACTCATG
GTTATGGCAGCACTGCATAATTCTCTTACTGTCATGCCATCCGTAAGATGCTTTTCTGTGACTGGTGAGT
ACTCAACCAAGTCATTCTGAGAATAGTGTATGCGGCGACCGAGTTGCTCTTGCCCGGCGTCAATACGGGA
TAATACCGCGCCACATAGCAGAACTTTAAAAGTGCTCATCATTGGAAAACGTTCTTCGGGGCGAAAACTC
TCAAGGATCTTACCGCTGTTGAGATCCAGTTCGATGTAACCCACTCGTGCACCCAACTGATCTTCAGCAT
CTTTTACTTTCACCAGCGTTTCTGGGTGAGCAAAAACAGGAAGGCAAAATGCCGCAAAAAAGGGAATAAG
GGCGACACGGAAATGTTGAATACTCATACTCTTCCTTTTTCAATATTATTGAAGCATTTATCAGGGTTAT
TGTCTCATGAGCGGATACATATTTGAATGTATTTAGAAAAATAAACAAATAGGGGTTCCGCGCACATTTC
CCCGAAAAGTGCCACCTG
Features (pLannotate 1.2.2; 35 found; start..end, strand, type, name):
      4..383     +  enhancer       CMV enhancer: human cytomegalovirus immediate early enhancer
    385..642     +  LTR            5' LTR (truncated): truncated 5' long terminal repeat (LTR) from HIV-1
    689..814     +  misc_feature   HIV-1 Ψ: packaging signal of human immunodeficiency virus type 1
    798..1157    +  CDS            HIV-1 gag (fragment): gag protein from human immunodeficiency virus 1; gag
   1306..1423    +  misc_feature   cPPT/CTS: central polypurine tract and central termination sequence of HIV-1
   1566..1649    +  CDS            vif (fragment): VIF_HV1BR - Experimental evidence at protein level: Swiss-Prot protein existence level 1. Counteracts the innate antiviral activity of host APOBEC3F and APOBEC3G. Forms a complex with host APOBEC3F and APOBEC3G thus preventing the entry of these lethally hypermutating enzymes into progeny virions. Recruits an active E3 ubiquitin ligase complex composed of elongin BC, CUL5, and RBX2 to induce polyubiquitination of APOBEC3G and APOBEC3F. In turn, they are directed to the 26S proteasome for degradation. Vif interaction with APOBEC3G also blocks its cytidine deaminase activity in a proteasome-inde
   1783..2016    +  misc_feature   RRE: The Rev response element (RRE) of HIV-1 allows for Rev-dependent mRNA export from the nucleus to the cytoplasm.
   2393..2493    +  CDS            Rev (fragment): human immunodeficiency virus 1 (HIV-1) Rev protein; rev; enhances nuclear export of unspliced and incompletely spliced viral mRNAs
   2522..2542    +  protein_bind   attB4: mutant version of attB; core recombination site for the Gateway® BP reaction BP Clonase™
   2526..2645    +  protein_bind   attR1: mutant version of attR; recombination site for the Gateway® LR reaction LR Clonase™
   2670..2700    +  promoter       lac UV5 promoter: E. coli lac promoter with an "up" mutation
   2724..2753    +  promoter       cat promoter (fragment): promoter of the E. coli cat gene encoding chloramphenicol acetyltransferase
   2754..3435    +  CDS            CmR (fragment): chloramphenicol acetyltransferase confers resistance to chloramphenicol
   3592..3750    +  CDS            ccdA (fragment): CCDA_ECO57 - Also known as H, letA. Experimental evidence at protein level: Swiss-Prot protein existence level 1. Antitoxin component of a type II toxin-antitoxin (TA) system which inhibits the post-segregational killing (PSK) of plasmid-free cells, also referred to as a plasmid addiction system. Binds to and blocks the activity of CcdB; will also remove bound CcdB protein from the CcdB-GyrA complex by forming a CcdA-CcdB complex, a process termed rejuvenation. Functions as a transcriptional corepressor for the ccdAB operon, repression also requires CcdB (By similarity). From Escherichia coli
   3755..4057    +  CDS            ccdB: CCDB_ECOLI - Also known as G, letB, letD. Experimental evidence at protein level: Swiss-Prot protein existence level 1. Toxic component of a type II toxin-antitoxin (TA) system, functioning in plasmid maintainence. Responsible for the post- segregational killing (PSK) of plasmid-free cells, also referred to as a plasmid addiction system. Half-life of over 2 hours. Cell killing by CcdB is accompanied by filamentation, defects in chromosome and plasmid segregation, defects in cell division, formation of anucleate cells, decreased DNA synthesis and plasmid loss. Interferes with the activity of DN
   4115..4239    -  protein_bind   attR2: mutant version of attR; recombination site for the Gateway® LR reaction LR Clonase™
   4257..4767    +  promoter       hPGK promoter: human phosphoglycerate kinase 1 promoter
   4788..5186    +  CDS            BSD: blasticidin S deaminase; Aspergillus terreus BSD; confers resistance to blasticidin
   5187..5205    +  misc_feature   MCS (fragment): pBluescript multiple cloning site
   5205..5793    +  misc_feature   WPRE: woodchuck hepatitis virus posttranscriptional regulatory element
   5801..5920    +  CDS            nef (fragment): NEF_HV1LA - Experimental evidence at protein level: Swiss-Prot protein existence level 1. Extracellular Nef protein targets CD4(+) T-lymphocytes for apoptosis by interacting with CXCR4 surface receptors. From Human immunodeficiency virus type 1 group M subtype B (isolate Lai) (HIV-1).
   5941..5974    +  protein_bind   loxP: Cre-mediated recombination occurs in the 8-bp core sequence (GCATACAT). Cre recombinase
   5994..6174    +  LTR            5' LTR (truncated): truncated 5' long terminal repeat (LTR) from HIV-1
   6277..6332    +  polyA_signal   β-globin poly(A) signal: rabbit β-globin polyadenylation signal (Gil and Proudfoot, 1987)
   6715..6731    -  protein_bind   lac operator: The lac repressor binds to the lac operator to inhibit transcription in E. coli. This inhibition can be relieved by adding lactose or isopropyl-β-D-thiogalactopyranoside (IPTG). lac repressor encoded by lacI
   6739..6769    -  promoter       lac promoter: promoter for the E. coli lac operon
   6784..6805    -  protein_bind   CAP binding site: CAP binding activates transcription in the presence of cAMP. E. coli catabolite activator protein
   6818..6857    -  CDS            lacI (fragment): lac repressor; lacI; The lac repressor binds to the lac operator to inhibit transcription in E. coli. This inhibition can be relieved by adding lactose or isopropyl-β-D-thiogalactopyranoside (IPTG).
   6864..6886    +  promoter       SV40 promoter (fragment): SV40 enhancer and early promoter
   6910..7045    +  rep_origin     SV40 ori: SV40 origin of replication
   7065..7199    +  polyA_signal   SV40 poly(A) signal: SV40 polyadenylation signal
   7201..7255    -  CDS            lacI (fragment): lac repressor; lacI; The lac repressor binds to the lac operator to inhibit transcription in E. coli. This inhibition can be relieved by adding lactose or isopropyl-β-D-thiogalactopyranoside (IPTG).
   7438..8026    -  rep_origin     ori: high-copy-number ColE1/pMB1/pBR322/pUC origin of replication
   8197..9057    -  CDS            AmpR: β-lactamase; bla; confers resistance to ampicillin, carbenicillin, and related antibiotics
   9058..9162    -  promoter       AmpR promoter: bla
