>Addgene plasmid #114320 | pCWX-R4DESTR2-PGK-BSD | addgene full sequence | sequence record 219986 | Addgene NGS Result
TCTCCTGACTACTCCCAGTCATAGCTGTCCCTCTTCTCTTATGGAGATCCCTCGACCTGCAGCCCAAGCT
TGGCGTAATCATGGTCATAGCTGTTTCCTGTGTGAAATTGTTATCCGCTCACAATTCCACACAACATACG
AGCCGGAAGCATAAAGTGTAAAGCCTGGGGTGCCTAATGAGTGAGCTAACTCACATTAATTGCGTTGCGC
TCACTGCCCGCTTTCCAGTCGGGAAACCTGTCGTGCCAGCGGATCCGCATCTCAATTAGTCAGCAACCAT
AGTCCCGCCCCTAACTCCGCCCATCCCGCCCCTAACTCCGCCCAGTTCCGCCCATTCTCCGCCCCATGGC
TGACTAATTTTTTTTATTTATGCAGAGGCCGAGGCCGCCTCGGCCTCTGAGCTATTCCAGAAGTAGTGAG
GAGGCTTTTTTGGAGGCCTAGGCTTTTGCAAAAAGCTAACTTGTTTATTGCAGCTTATAATGGTTACAAA
TAAAGCAATAGCATCACAAATTTCACAAATAAAGCATTTTTTTCACTGCATTCTAGTTGTGGTTTGTCCA
AACTCATCAATGTATCTTATCATGTCTGGATCCGCTGCATTAATGAATCGGCCAACGCGCGGGGAGAGGC
GGTTTGCGTATTGGGCGCTCTTCCGCTTCCTCGCTCACTGACTCGCTGCGCTCGGTCGTTCGGCTGCGGC
GAGCGGTATCAGCTCACTCAAAGGCGGTAATACGGTTATCCACAGAATCAGGGGATAACGCAGGAAAGAA
CATGTGAGCAAAAGGCCAGCAAAAGGCCAGGAACCGTAAAAAGGCCGCGTTGCTGGCGTTTTTCCATAGG
CTCCGCCCCCCTGACGAGCATCACAAAAATCGACGCTCAAGTCAGAGGTGGCGAAACCCGACAGGACTAT
AAAGATACCAGGCGTTTCCCCCTGGAAGCTCCCTCGTGCGCTCTCCTGTTCCGACCCTGCCGCTTACGGA
TACCTGTCCGCCTTTCTCCCTTCGGGAAGCGTGGCGCTTTCTCATAGCTCACGCTGTAGGTATCTCAGTT
CGGTGTAGGTCGTTCGCTCCAAGCTGGGCTGTGTGCACGAACCCCCCGTTCAGCCCGACCGCTGCGCCTT
ATCCGGTAACTATCGTCTTGAGTCCAACCCGGTAAGACACGACTTATCGCCACTGGCAGCAGCCACTGGT
AACAGGATTAGCAGAGCGAGGTATGTAGGCGGTGCTACAGAGTTCTTGAAGTGGTGGCCTAACTACGGCT
ACACTAGAAGAACAGTATTTGGTATCTGCGCTCTGCTGAAGCCAGTTACCTTCGGAAAAAGAGTTGGTAG
CTCTTGATCCGGCAAACAAACCACCGCTGGTAGCGGTGGTTTTTTTGTTTGCAAGCAGCAGATTACGCGC
AGAAAAAAAGGATCTCAAGAAGATCCTTTGATCTTTTCTACGGGGTCTGACGCTCAGTGGAACGAAAACT
CACGTTAAGGGATTTTGGTCATGAGATTATCAAAAAGGATCTTCACCTAGATCCTTTTAAATTAAAAATG
AAGTTTTAAATCAATCTAAAGTATATATGAGTAAACTTGGTCTGACAGTTACCAATGCTTAATCAGTGAG
GCACCTATCTCAGCGATCTGTCTATTTCGTTCATCCATAGTTGCCTGACTCCCCGTCGTGTAGATAACTA
CGATACGGGAGGGCTTACCATCTGGCCCCAGTGCTGCAATGATACCGCGAGACCCACGCTCACCGGCTCC
AGATTTATCAGCAATAAACCAGCCAGCCGGAAGGGCCGAGCGCAGAAGTGGTCCTGCAACTTTATCCGCC
TCCATCCAGTCTATTAATTGTTGCCGGGAAGCTAGAGTAAGTAGTTCGCCAGTTAATAGTTTGCGCAACG
TTGTTGCCATTGCTACAGGCATCGTGGTGTCACGCTCGTCGTTTGGTATGGCTTCATTCAGCTCCGGTTC
CCAACGATCAAGGCGAGTTACATGATCCCCCATGTTGTGCAAAAAAGCGGTTAGCTCCTTCGGTCCTCCG
ATCGTTGTCAGAAGTAAGTTGGCCGCAGTGTTATCACTCATGGTTATGGCAGCACTGCATAATTCTCTTA
CTGTCATGCCATCCGTAAGATGCTTTTCTGTGACTGGTGAGTACTCAACCAAGTCATTCTGAGAATAGTG
TATGCGGCGACCGAGTTGCTCTTGCCCGGCGTCAATACGGGATAATACCGCGCCACATAGCAGAACTTTA
AAAGTGCTCATCATTGGAAAACGTTCTTCGGGGCGAAAACTCTCAAGGATCTTACCGCTGTTGAGATCCA
GTTCGATGTAACCCACTCGTGCACCCAACTGATCTTCAGCATCTTTTACTTTCACCAGCGTTTCTGGGTG
AGCAAAAACAGGAAGGCAAAATGCCGCAAAAAAGGGAATAAGGGCGACACGGAAATGTTGAATACTCATA
CTCTTCCTTTTTCAATATTATTGAAGCATTTATCAGGGTTATTGTCTCATGAGCGGATACATATTTGAAT
GTATTTAGAAAAATAAACAAATAGGGGTTCCGCGCACATTTCCCCGAAAAGTGCCACCTGGGTCGACATT
GATTATTGACTAGTTATTAATAGTAATCAATTACGGGGTCATTAGTTCATAGCCCATATATGGAGTTCCG
CGTTACATAACTTACGGTAAATGGCCCGCCTGGCTGACCGCCCAACGACCCCCGCCCATTGACGTCAATA
ATGACGTATGTTCCCATAGTAACGCCAATAGGGACTTTCCATTGACGTCAATGGGTGGAGTATTTACGGT
AAACTGCCCACTTGGCAGTACATCAAGTGTATCATATGCCAAGTACGCCCCCTATTGACGTCAATGACGG
TAAATGGCCCGCCTGGCATTATGCCCAGTACATGACCTTATGGGACTTTCCTACTTGGCAGTACATCTAC
GTATTAGTCATCGCTATTACCATGGGAGGCGTGGCCTGGGCGGGACTGGGGAGTGGCGAGCCCTCAGATC
CTGCATATAAGCAGCTGCTTTTTGCCTGTACTGGGTCTCTCTGGTTAGACCAGATCTGAGCCTGGGAGCT
CTCTGGCTAACTAGGGAACCCACTGCTTAAGCCTCAATAAAGCTTGCCTTGAGTGCTTCAAGTAGTGTGT
GCCCGTCTGTTGTGTGACTCTGGTAACTAGAGATCCCTCAGACCCTTTTAGTCAGTGTGGAAAATCTCTA
GCAGTGGCGCCCGAACAGGGACTTGAAAGCGAAAGGGAAACCAGAGGAGCTCTCTCGACGCAGGACTCGG
CTTGCTGAAGCGCGCACGGCAAGAGGCGAGGGGCGGCGACTGGTGAGTACGCCAAAAATTTTGACTAGCG
GAGGCTAGAAGGAGAGAGATGGGTGCGAGAGCGTCAGTATTAAGCGGGGGAGAATTAGATCGCGATGGGA
AAAAATTCGGTTAAGGCCAGGGGGAAAGAAAAAATATAAATTAAAACATATAGTATGGGCAAGCAGGGAG
CTAGAACGATTCGCAGTTAATACTGGCCTGTTAGAAACATCAGAAGGCTGTAGACAAATACTGGGACAGC
TACAACCATCCCTTCAGACAGGATCAGAAGAACTTAGATCATTATATAATACAGTAGCAACCCTCTATTG
TGTGCATCAAAGGATAGAGATAAAAGACACCAAGGAAGCTTTAGACAAGATAGAGGAAGAGCAAAACAAA
AGTAAGAAAAAAGCACAGCAAGCAGCAGGATCTTCAGACCTGGAAATTCCCTACAATCCCCAAAGTCAAG
GAGTAGTAGAATCTATGAATAAAGAATTAAAGAAAATTATAGGACAGGTAAGAGATCAGGCTGAACATCT
TAAGACAGCAGTACAAATGGCAGTATTCATCCACAATTTTAAAAGAAAAGGGGGGATTGGGGGGTACAGT
GCAGGGGAAAGAATAGTAGACATAATAGCAACAGACATACAAACTAAAGAATTACAAAAACAAATTACAA
AAATTCAAAATTTTCGGGTTTATTACAGGGACAGCAGAAATCCACTTTGGAAAGGACCAGCAAAGCTCCT
CTGGAAAGGTGAAGGGGCAGTAGTAATACAAGATAATAGTGACATAAAAGTAGTGCCAAGAAGAAAAGCA
AAGATCATTAGGGATTATGGAAAACAGATGGCAGGTGATGATTGTGTGGCAAGTAGACAGGATGAGGATT
AGAACATGGAAAAGTTTAGTAAAACACCATAAGGAGGAGATATGAGGGACAATTGGAGAAGTGAATTATA
TAAATATAAAGTAGTAAAAATTGAACCATTAGGAGTAGCACCCACCAAGGCAAAGAGAAGAGTGGTGCAG
AGAGAAAAAAGAGCAGTGGGAATAGGAGCTTTGTTCCTTGGGTTCTTGGGAGCAGCAGGAAGCACTATGG
GCGCAGCGTCAATGACGCTGACGGTACAGGCCAGACAATTATTGTCTGGTATAGTGCAGCAGCAGAACAA
TTTGCTGAGGGCTATTGAGGCGCAACAGCATCTGTTGCAACTCACAGTCTGGGGCATCAAGCAGCTCCAG
GCAAGAATCCTGGCTGTGGAAAGATACCTAAAGGATCAACAGCTCCTGGGGATTTGGGGTTGCTCTGGAA
AACTCATTTGCACCACTGCTGTGCCTTGGAATGCTAGTTGGAGTAATAAATCTCTGGAACAGATTTGGAA
TCACACGACCTGGATGGAGTGGGACAGAGAAATTAACAATTACACAAGCTTAATACACTCCTTAATTGAA
GAATCGCAAAACCAGCAAGAAAAGAATGAACAAGAATTATTGGAATTAGATAAATGGGCAAGTTTGTGGA
ATTGGTTTAACATAACAAATTGGCTGTGGTATATAAAATTATTCATAATGATAGTAGGAGGCTTGGTAGG
TTTAAGAATAGTTTTTGCTGTACTTTCTATAGTGAATAGAGTTAGGCAGGGATATTCACCATTATCGTTT
CAGACCCACCTCCCAACCCCGAGGGGACCCGACAGGCCCGAAGGAATAGAAGAAGAAGGTGGAGAGAGAG
ACAGAGACAGATCCATTCGATTAGTGAACGGATCTCGACGGTATCTAGTGATTATCGGATCAACTTTGTA
TAGAAAAGTTGAACGAGAAACGTAAAATGATATAAATATCAATATATTAAATTAGATTTTGCATAAAAAA
CAGACTACATAATACTGTAAAACACAACATATCCAGTCACTATGGCGGCCGCATTAGGCACCCCAGGCTT
TACACTTTATGCTTCCGGCTCGTATAATGTGTGGATTTTGAGTTAGGATCCGTCGAGATTTTCAGGAGCT
AAGGAAGCTAAAATGGAGAAAAAAATCACTGGATATACCACCGTTGATATATCCCAATGGCATCGTAAAG
AACATTTTGAGGCATTTCAGTCAGTTGCTCAATGTACCTATAACCAGACCGTTCAGCTGGATATTACGGC
CTTTTTAAAGACCGTAAAGAAAAATAAGCACAAGTTTTATCCGGCCTTTATTCACATTCTTGCCCGCCTG
ATGAATGCTCATCCGGAACTCCGTATGGCAATGAAAGACGGTGAGCTGGTGATATGGGATAGTGTTCACC
CTTGTTACACCGTTTTCCATGAGCAAACTGAAACGTTTTCATCGCTCTGGAGTGAATACCACGACGATTT
CCGGCAGTTTCTACACATATATTCGCAAGATGTGGCGTGTTACGGTGAAAACCTGGCCTATTTCCCTAAA
GGGTTTATTGAGAATATGTTTTTCGTCTCAGCCAATCCCTGGGTGAGTTTCACCAGTTTTGATTTAAACG
TGGCCAATATGGACAACTTCTTCGCCCCCGTTTTCACCATGGGCAAATATTATACGCAAGGCGACAAGGT
GCTGATGCCGCTGGCGATTCAGGTTCATCATGCCGTTTGTGATGGCTTCCATGTCGGCAGAATGCTTAAT
GAATTACAACAGTACTGCGATGAGTGGCAGGGCGGGGCGTAAACGCGTGGATCCGGCTTACTAAAAGCCA
GATAACAGTATGCGTATTTGCGCGCTGATTTTTGCGGTATAAGAATATATACTGATATGTATACCCGAAG
TATGTCAAAAAGAGGTATGCTATGAAGCAGCGTATTACAGTGACAGTTGACAGCGACAGCTATCAGTTGC
TCAAGGCATATATGATGTCAATATCTCCGGTCTGGTAAGCACAACCATGCAGAATGAAGCCCGTCGTCTG
CGTGCCGAACGCTGGAAAGCGGAAAATCAGGAAGGGATGGCTGAGGTCGCCCGGTTTATTGAAATGAACG
GCTCTTTTGCTGACGAGAACAGGGGCTGGTGAAATGCAGTTTAAGGTTTACACCTATAAAAGAGAGAGCC
GTTATCGTCTGTTTGTGGATGTACAGAGTGATATTATTGACACGCCCGGGCGACGGATGGTGATCCCCCT
GGCCAGTGCACGTCTGCTGTCAGATAAAGTCTCCCGTGAACTTTACCCGGTGGTGCATATCGGGGATGAA
AGCTGGCGCATGATGACCACCGATATGGCCAGTGTGCCGGTCTCCGTTATCGGGGAAGAAGTGGCTGATC
TCAGCCACCGCGAAAATGACATCAAAAACGCCATTAACCTGATGTTCTGGGGAATATAAATGTCAGGCTC
CCTTATACACAGCCAGTCTGCAGGTCGAGCAGATCTGCTCGACCATAGTGACTGGATATGTTGTGTTTTA
CAGTATTATGTAGTCTGTTTTTTATGCAAAATCTAATTTAATATATTGATATTTATATCATTTTACGTTT
CTCGTTCAGCTTTCTTGTACAAAGTGGTGATAATCGAATTCCACGGGGTTGGGGTTGCGCCTTTTCCAAG
GCAGCCCTGGGTTTGCGCAGGGACGCGGCTGCTCTGGGCGTGGTTCCGGGAAACGCAGCGGCGCCGACCC
TGGGTCTCGCACATTCTTCACGTCCGTTCGCAGCGTCACCCGGATCTTCGCCGCTACCCTTGTGGGCCCC
CCGGCGACGCTTCCTGCTCCGCCCCTAAGTCGGGAAGGTTCCTTGCGGTTCGCGGCGTGCCGGACGTGAC
AAACGGAAGCCGCACGTCTCACTAGTACCCTCGCAGACGGACAGCGCCAGGGAGCAATGGCAGCGCGCCG
ACCGCGATGGGCTGTGGCCAATAGCGGCTGCTCAGCAGGGCGCGCCGAGAGCAGCGGCCGGGAAGGGGCG
GTGCGGGAGGCGGGGTGTGGGGCGGTAGTGTGGGCCCTGTTCCTGCCCGCGCGGTGTTCCGCATTCTGCA
AGCCTCCGGAGCGCACGTCGGCAGTCGGCTCCCTCGTTGACCGAATCACCGACCTCTCTCCCCAGGGGGA
TCCACCGGTGCCACCATGGCCAAGCCTTTGTCTCAAGAAGAATCCACCCTCATTGAAAGAGCAACGGCTA
CAATCAACAGCATCCCCATCTCTGAAGACTACAGCGTCGCCAGCGCAGCTCTCTCTAGCGACGGCCGCAT
CTTCACTGGTGTCAATGTATATCATTTTACTGGGGGACCTTGTGCAGAACTCGTGGTGCTGGGCACTGCT
GCTGCTGCGGCAGCTGGCAACCTGACTTGTATCGTCGCGATCGGAAATGAGAACAGGGGCATCTTGAGCC
CCTGCGGACGGTGCCGACAGGTGCTTCTCGATCTGCATCCTGGGATCAAAGCCATAGTGAAGGACAGTGA
TGGACAGCCGACGGCAGTTGGGATTCGTGAATTGCTGCCCTCTGGTTATGTGTGGGAGGGCTAAGATATC
AAGCTTATCGATAATCAACCTCTGGATTACAAAATTTGTGAAAGATTGACTGGTATTCTTAACTATGTTG
CTCCTTTTACGCTATGTGGATACGCTGCTTTAATGCCTTTGTATCATGCTATTGCTTCCCGTATGGCTTT
CATTTTCTCCTCCTTGTATAAATCCTGGTTGCTGTCTCTTTATGAGGAGTTGTGGCCCGTTGTCAGGCAA
CGTGGCGTGGTGTGCACTGTGTTTGCTGACGCAACCCCCACTGGTTGGGGCATTGCCACCACCTGTCAGC
TCCTTTCCGGGACTTTCGCTTTCCCCCTCCCTATTGCCACGGCGGAACTCATCGCCGCCTGCCTTGCCCG
CTGCTGGACAGGGGCTCGGCTGTTGGGCACTGACAATTCCGTGGTGTTGTCGGGGAAATCATCGTCCTTT
CCTTGGCTGCTCGCCTGTGTTGCCACCTGGATTCTGCGCGGGACGTCCTTCTGCTACGTCCCTTCGGCCC
TCAATCCAGCGGACCTTCCTTCCCGCGGCCTGCTGCCGGCTCTGCGGCCTCTTCCGCGTCTTCGCCTTCG
CCCTCAGACGAGTCGGATCTCCCTTTGGGCCGCCTCCCCGCATCGATACCGTCGACCTCGAGGTTCGCTT
TAAGACCAATGACTTACAAGGCAGCTGTAGATCTTAGCCACTTTTTAAAAGAAAAGGGGGGACTGGAAGG
GCTAATTCACTCCCAACGAAGACAAGATGGGATCAATTCACCATGGGAATAACTTCGTATAGCATACATT
ATACGAAGTTATGCTGCTTTTTGCTTGTACTGGGTCTCTCTGGTTAGACCAGATCTGAGCCTGGGAGCTC
TCTGGCTAACTAGGGAACCCACTGCTTAAGCCTCAATAAAGCTTGCCTTGAGTGCTTCAAGTAGTGTGTG
CCCGTCTGTTGTGTGACTCTGGTAACTAGAGATCCCTCAGACCCTTTTAGTCAGTGTGGAAAATCTCTAG
CAGCATCTAGTTGAATCGCCAGTGTGTCGAGCTAGCAGATCTTTTTCCCTCTGCCAAAAATTATGGGGAC
ATCATGAAGCCCCTTGAGCATCTGACTTCTGGCTAATAAAGGAAATTTATTTTCATTGCAATAGTGTGTT
GGAATTTTTTGTGTCTCTCACTCGGAAGGACATATGGGAGGGCAAATCATTTAAAACATCAGAATGAGTA
TTTGGTTTAGAGTTTGGCAACATATGCCCATATGCTGGCTGCCATGAACAAAGGTTGGCTATAAAGAGGT
CATCAGTATATGAAACAGCCCCCTGCTGTCCATTCCTTATTCCATAGAAAAGCCTTGACTTGAGGTTAGA
TTTTTTTTATATTTTGTTTTGTGTTATTTTTTTCTTTAACATCCCTAAAATTTTCCTTACATGTTTTACT
AGCCAGATTTTTCCTCC
Features (pLannotate 1.2.2; 35 found; start..end, strand, type, name):
    108..124     -  protein_bind   lac operator: The lac repressor binds to the lac operator to inhibit transcription in E. coli. This inhibition can be relieved by adding lactose or isopropyl-β-D-thiogalactopyranoside (IPTG). lac repressor encoded by lacI
    132..162     -  promoter       lac promoter: promoter for the E. coli lac operon
    177..198     -  protein_bind   CAP binding site: CAP binding activates transcription in the presence of cAMP. E. coli catabolite activator protein
    211..250     -  CDS            lacI (fragment): lac repressor; lacI; The lac repressor binds to the lac operator to inhibit transcription in E. coli. This inhibition can be relieved by adding lactose or isopropyl-β-D-thiogalactopyranoside (IPTG).
    257..279     +  promoter       SV40 promoter (fragment): SV40 enhancer and early promoter
    303..438     +  rep_origin     SV40 ori: SV40 origin of replication
    458..592     +  polyA_signal   SV40 poly(A) signal: SV40 polyadenylation signal
    594..648     -  CDS            lacI (fragment): lac repressor; lacI; The lac repressor binds to the lac operator to inhibit transcription in E. coli. This inhibition can be relieved by adding lactose or isopropyl-β-D-thiogalactopyranoside (IPTG).
    831..1418    -  rep_origin     ori: high-copy-number ColE1/pMB1/pBR322/pUC origin of replication
   1589..2449    -  CDS            AmpR: β-lactamase; bla; confers resistance to ampicillin, carbenicillin, and related antibiotics
   2450..2554    -  promoter       AmpR promoter: bla
   2585..2964    +  enhancer       CMV enhancer: human cytomegalovirus immediate early enhancer
   2966..3223    +  LTR            5' LTR (truncated): truncated 5' long terminal repeat (LTR) from HIV-1
   3270..3395    +  misc_feature   HIV-1 Ψ: packaging signal of human immunodeficiency virus type 1
   3379..3738    +  CDS            HIV-1 gag (fragment): gag protein from human immunodeficiency virus 1; gag
   3887..4004    +  misc_feature   cPPT/CTS: central polypurine tract and central termination sequence of HIV-1
   4147..4230    +  CDS            vif (fragment): VIF_HV1BR - Experimental evidence at protein level: Swiss-Prot protein existence level 1. Counteracts the innate antiviral activity of host APOBEC3F and APOBEC3G. Forms a complex with host APOBEC3F and APOBEC3G thus preventing the entry of these lethally hypermutating enzymes into progeny virions. Recruits an active E3 ubiquitin ligase complex composed of elongin BC, CUL5, and RBX2 to induce polyubiquitination of APOBEC3G and APOBEC3F. In turn, they are directed to the 26S proteasome for degradation. Vif interaction with APOBEC3G also blocks its cytidine deaminase activity in a proteasome-inde
   4364..4597    +  misc_feature   RRE: The Rev response element (RRE) of HIV-1 allows for Rev-dependent mRNA export from the nucleus to the cytoplasm.
   4974..5074    +  CDS            Rev (fragment): human immunodeficiency virus 1 (HIV-1) Rev protein; rev; enhances nuclear export of unspliced and incompletely spliced viral mRNAs
   5101..5121    +  protein_bind   attB4: mutant version of attB; core recombination site for the Gateway® BP reaction BP Clonase™
   5105..5224    +  protein_bind   attR1: mutant version of attR; recombination site for the Gateway® LR reaction LR Clonase™
   5249..5279    +  promoter       lac UV5 promoter: E. coli lac promoter with an "up" mutation
   5303..5332    +  promoter       cat promoter (fragment): promoter of the E. coli cat gene encoding chloramphenicol acetyltransferase
   5333..6014    +  CDS            CmR (fragment): chloramphenicol acetyltransferase confers resistance to chloramphenicol
   6171..6329    +  CDS            ccdA (fragment): CCDA_ECO57 - Also known as H, letA. Experimental evidence at protein level: Swiss-Prot protein existence level 1. Antitoxin component of a type II toxin-antitoxin (TA) system which inhibits the post-segregational killing (PSK) of plasmid-free cells, also referred to as a plasmid addiction system. Binds to and blocks the activity of CcdB; will also remove bound CcdB protein from the CcdB-GyrA complex by forming a CcdA-CcdB complex, a process termed rejuvenation. Functions as a transcriptional corepressor for the ccdAB operon, repression also requires CcdB (By similarity). From Escherichia coli
   6334..6636    +  CDS            ccdB: CCDB_ECOLI - Also known as G, letB, letD. Experimental evidence at protein level: Swiss-Prot protein existence level 1. Toxic component of a type II toxin-antitoxin (TA) system, functioning in plasmid maintainence. Responsible for the post- segregational killing (PSK) of plasmid-free cells, also referred to as a plasmid addiction system. Half-life of over 2 hours. Cell killing by CcdB is accompanied by filamentation, defects in chromosome and plasmid segregation, defects in cell division, formation of anucleate cells, decreased DNA synthesis and plasmid loss. Interferes with the activity of DN
   6694..6818    -  protein_bind   attR2: mutant version of attR; recombination site for the Gateway® LR reaction LR Clonase™
   6835..7345    +  promoter       hPGK promoter: human phosphoglycerate kinase 1 promoter
   7366..7764    +  CDS            BSD: blasticidin S deaminase; Aspergillus terreus BSD; confers resistance to blasticidin
   7765..7783    +  misc_feature   MCS (fragment): pBluescript multiple cloning site
   7783..8371    +  misc_feature   WPRE: woodchuck hepatitis virus posttranscriptional regulatory element
   8379..8498    +  CDS            nef (fragment): NEF_HV1LA - Experimental evidence at protein level: Swiss-Prot protein existence level 1. Extracellular Nef protein targets CD4(+) T-lymphocytes for apoptosis by interacting with CXCR4 surface receptors. From Human immunodeficiency virus type 1 group M subtype B (isolate Lai) (HIV-1).
   8519..8552    +  protein_bind   loxP: Cre-mediated recombination occurs in the 8-bp core sequence (GCATACAT). Cre recombinase
   8572..8752    +  LTR            5' LTR (truncated): truncated 5' long terminal repeat (LTR) from HIV-1
   8855..8910    +  polyA_signal   β-globin poly(A) signal: rabbit β-globin polyadenylation signal (Gil and Proudfoot, 1987)
