[The description below was written by a language model from this plasmid's Addgene catalogue record and pLannotate feature annotations shown in this document.]
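Description:
pCWX-R4DESTR2-PGK-BSD is an empty HIV-1-based lentiviral destination vector on the pCWX backbone, designed for multi-fragment Gateway assembly of a user-chosen promoter and gene of interest alongside a constitutive blasticidin resistance cassette. It replicates in E. coli from a high-copy ColE1/pUC-type origin and carries ampicillin resistance on the backbone. The Gateway cassette adds a chloramphenicol resistance gene and the ccdB toxin, so the unrecombined plasmid has to be maintained in a ccdB-tolerant strain under dual selection. The two sequence records (depositor and repository sequencing, about 9.2 kb, differing by one nucleotide in length) show the same features in the same order from different start points.

The viral transcript is driven by a CMV enhancer fused to a truncated 5' LTR. It contains the Ψ packaging signal with a gag fragment, the cPPT/CTS, the RRE, the Gateway cassette, the selection cassette, a WPRE and a truncated 3' LTR followed by a rabbit β-globin polyadenylation signal. A loxP site lies just upstream of the 3' LTR sequence. The upstream recombination site is annotated as overlapping attB4/attR1 hits, which corresponds to the attR4 site implied by the plasmid name, and attR2 closes the cassette. In an LR reaction, a promoter entry clone (L4-R1 type) and a gene entry clone (L1-L2 type) together replace the CmR/ccdB segment, and loss of ccdB provides counter-selection for recombinants. Immediately downstream, a human PGK promoter drives blasticidin S deaminase, allowing selection of transduced mammalian cells independently of the inserted promoter. An SV40 origin and poly(A) signal sit in the backbone outside the LTRs. No packaging functions are encoded, so they must be supplied in trans to produce vector particles.
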