Addgene plasmid #114320: pCWX-R4DESTR2-PGK-BSD
Purpose: (Empty Backbone) Lentiviral backbone for Gateway cloning of Promoter/Gene insert together with constitutive Blasticidin resistance
Depositing lab: Patrick Salmon. Depositing organization: University of Geneva.
Backbone
  Vector backbone: pCWX
  Vector type: Lentiviral
  Selectable markers: Blasticidin
Growth in bacteria
  Bacterial resistance: Chloramphenicol and Ampicillin, 25 & 100 μg/mL
  Growth temperature: 37°C
  Growth strain: ccdB Survival
  Copy number: High Copy
Gene/Insert
  Gene/Insert name: None
Terms and licenses: Academic/Nonprofit Terms; Industry Terms: Not Available to Industry
Depositor comments: This plasmid allows for 3-plasmid Gateway cloning of a gene of interest with a promoter of choice. GOI is in pENTRL1L2 and promoter is in pENTRL4L1R
How to cite: pCWX-R4DESTR2-PGK-BSD was a gift from Patrick Salmon (Addgene plasmid # 114320 ; http://n2t.net/addgene:114320 ; RRID:Addgene_114320)
